>Addgene plasmid #75668 | MELK gRNA (BRDN0001145853) | addgene full sequence | sequence record 184330 | Addgene Assembled Sequence
CCCGGGTGCAAAGATGGATAAAGTTTTAAACAGAGAGGAATCTTTGCAGCTAATGGACCTTCTAGGTCTT
GAAAGGAGTGGGAATTGGCTCCGGTGCCCGTCAGTGGGCAGAGCGCACATCGCCCACAGTCCCCGAGAAG
TTGGGGGGAGGGGTCGGCAATTGATCCGGTGCCTAGAGAAGGTGGCGCGGGGTAAACTGGGAAAGTGATG
TCGTGTACTGGCTCCGCCTTTTTCCCGAGGGTGGGGGAGAACCGTATATAAGTGCAGTAGTCGCCGTGAA
CGTTCTTTTTCGCAACGGGTTTGCCGCCAGAACACAGGTAAGTGCCGTGTGTGGTTCCCGCGGGCCTGGC
CTCTTTACGGGTTATGGCCCTTGCGTGCCTTGAATTACTTCCACCTGGCTGCAGTACGTGATTCTTGATC
CCGAGCTTCGGGTTGGAAGTGGGTGGGAGAGTTCGAGGCCTTGCGCTTAAGGAGCCCCTTCGCCTCGTGC
TTGAGTTGAGGCCTGGCCTGGGCGCTGGGGCCGCCGCGTGCGAATCTGGTGGCACCTTCGCGCCTGTCTC
GCTGCTTTCGATAAGTCTCTAGCCATTTAAAATTTTTGATGACCTGCTGCGACGCTTTTTTTCTGGCAAG
ATAGTCTTGTAAATGCGGGCCAAGATCTGCACACTGGTATTTCGGTTTTTGGGGCCGCGGGCGGCGACGG
GGCCCGTGCGTCCCAGCGCACATGTTCGGCGAGGCGGGGCCTGCGAGCGCGGCCACCGAGAATCGGACGG
GGGTAGTCTCAAGCTGGCCGGCCTGCTCTGGTGCCTGGCCTCGCGCCGCCGTGTATCGCCCCGCCCTGGG
CGGCAAGGCTGGCCCGGTCGGCACCAGTTGCGTGAGCGGAAAGATGGCCGCTTCCCGGCCCTGCTGCAGG
GAGCTCAAAATGGAGGACGCGGCGCTCGGGAGAGCGGGCGGGTGAGTCACCCACACAAAGGAAAAGGGCC
TTTCCGTCCTCAGCCGTCGCTTCATGTGACTCCACGGAGTACCGGGCGCCGTCCAGGCACCTCGATTAGT
TCTCGAGCTTTTGGAGTACGTCGTCTTTAGGTTGGGGGGAGGGGTTTTATGCGATGGAGTTTCCCCACAC
TGAGTGGGTGGAGACTGAAGTTAGGCCAGCTTGGCACTTGATGTAATTCTCCTTGGAATTTGCCCTTTTT
GAGTTTGGATCTTGGTTCATTCTCAAGCCTCAGACAGTGGTTCAAAGTTTTTTTCTTCCATTTCAGGTGT
CGTGACGTACGGCCACCATGACCGAGTACAAGCCCACGGTGCGCCTCGCCACCCGCGACGACGTCCCCAG
GGCCGTACGCACCCTCGCCGCCGCGTTCGCCGACTACCCCGCCACGCGCCACACCGTCGATCCGGACCGC
CACATCGAGCGGGTCACCGAGCTGCAAGAACTCTTCCTCACGCGCGTCGGGCTCGACATCGGCAAGGTGT
GGGTCGCGGACGACGGCGCCGCCGTGGCGGTCTGGACCACGCCGGAGAGCGTCGAAGCGGGGGCGGTGTT
CGCCGAGATCGGCCCGCGCATGGCCGAGTTGAGCGGTTCCCGGCTGGCCGCGCAGCAACAGATGGAAGGC
CTCCTGGCGCCGCACCGGCCCAAGGAGCCCGCGTGGTTCCTGGCCACCGTCGGAGTCTCGCCCGACCACC
AGGGCAAGGGTCTGGGCAGCGCCGTCGTGCTCCCCGGAGTGGAGGCGGCCGAGCGCGCCGGGGTGCCCGC
CTTCCTGGAGACCTCCGCGCCCCGCAACCTCCCCTTCTACGAGCGGCTCGGCTTCACCGTCACCGCCGAC
GTCGAGGTGCCCGAAGGACCGCGCACCTGGTGCATGACCCGCAAGCCCGGTGCCTGAACGCGTTAAGTCG
ACAATCAACCTCTGGATTACAAAATTTGTGAAAGATTGACTGGTATTCTTAACTATGTTGCTCCTTTTAC
GCTATGTGGATACGCTGCTTTAATGCCTTTGTATCATGCTATTGCTTCCCGTATGGCTTTCATTTTCTCC
TCCTTGTATAAATCCTGGTTGCTGTCTCTTTATGAGGAGTTGTGGCCCGTTGTCAGGCAACGTGGCGTGG
TGTGCACTGTGTTTGCTGACGCAACCCCCACTGGTTGGGGCATTGCCACCACCTGTCAGCTCCTTTCCGG
GACTTTCGCTTTCCCCCTCCCTATTGCCACGGCGGAACTCATCGCCGCCTGCCTTGCCCGCTGCTGGACA
GGGGCTCGGCTGTTGGGCACTGACAATTCCGTGGTGTTGTCGGGGAAATCATCGTCCTTTCCTTGGCTGC
TCGCCTGTGTTGCCACCTGGATTCTGCGCGGGACGTCCTTCTGCTACGTCCCTTCGGCCCTCAATCCAGC
GGACCTTCCTTCCCGCGGCCTGCTGCCGGCTCTGCGGCCTCTTCCGCGTCTTCGCCTTCGCCCTCAGACG
AGTCGGATCTCCCTTTGGGCCGCCTCCCCGCGTCGACTTTAAGACCAATGACTTACAAGGCAGCTGTAGA
TCTTAGCCACTTTTTAAAAGAAAAGGGGGGACTGGAAGGGCTAATTCACTCCCAACGAAGACAAGATCTG
CTTTTTGCTTGTACTGGGTCTCTCTGGTTAGACCAGATCTGAGCCTGGGAGCTCTCTGGCTAACTAGGGA
ACCCACTGCTTAAGCCTCAATAAAGCTTGCCTTGAGTGCTTCAAGTAGTGTGTGCCCGTCTGTTGTGTGA
CTCTGGTAACTAGAGATCCCTCAGACCCTTTTAGTCAGTGTGGAAAATCTCTAGCAGTACGTATAGTAGT
TCATGTCATCTTATTATTCAGTATTTATAACTTGCAAAGAAATGAATATCAGAGAGTGAGAGGAACTTGT
TTATTGCAGCTTATAATGGTTACAAATAAAGCAATAGCATCACAAATTTCACAAATAAAGCATTTTTTTC
ACTGCATTCTAGTTGTGGTTTGTCCAAACTCATCAATGTATCTTATCATGTCTGGCTCTAGCTATCCCGC
CCCTAACTCCGCCCATCCCGCCCCTAACTCCGCCCAGTTCCGCCCATTCTCCGCCCCATGGCTGACTAAT
TTTTTTTATTTATGCAGAGGCCGAGGCCGCCTCGGCCTCTGAGCTATTCCAGAAGTAGTGAGGAGGCTTT
TTTGGAGGCCTAGGGACGTACCCAATTCGCCCTATAGTGAGTCGTATTACGCGCGCTCACTGGCCGTCGT
TTTACAACGTCGTGACTGGGAAAACCCTGGCGTTACCCAACTTAATCGCCTTGCAGCACATCCCCCTTTC
GCCAGCTGGCGTAATAGCGAAGAGGCCCGCACCGATCGCCCTTCCCAACAGTTGCGCAGCCTGAATGGCG
AATGGG
[124 nt withheld, positions 3367-3490]
C
[91 nt withheld, positions 3492-3582]
A
[49 nt withheld, positions 3584-3632]
CCTTTGACGTTGGAGTCCACGTTCTTT
[37 nt withheld, positions 3660-3696]
ACCCTATCTCGGTCTATTCTTTTGATTTATAAGGGATTTTGCCGATTTCGGCCTATTGGTTAAAAAATGA
GCTGATTTAACAAAAATTTAACGCGAATTTTAACAAAATATTAACGCTTACAATTTAGGTGGCACTTTTC
GGGGAAATGTGCGCGGAACCCCTATTTGTTTATTTTTCTAAATACATTCAAATATGTATCCGCTCATGAG
ACAATAACCCTGATAAATGCTTCAATAATATTGAAAAAGGAAGAGTATGAGTATTCAACATTTCCGTGTC
GCCCTTATTCCCTTTTTTGCGGCATTTTGCCTTCCTGTTTTTGCTCACCCAGAAACGCTGGTGAAAGTAA
AAGATGCTGAAGATCAGTTGGGTGCACGAGTGGGTTACATCGAACTGGATCTCAACAGCGGTAAGATCCT
TGAGAGTTTTCGCCCCGAAGAACGTTTTCCAATGATGAGCACTTTTAAAGTTCTGCTATGTGGCGCGGTA
TTATCCCGTATTGACGCCGGGCAAGAGCAACTCGGTCGCCGCATACACTATTCTCAGAATGACTTGGTTG
AGTACTCACCAGTCACAGAAAAGCATCTTACGGATGGCATGACAGTAAGAGAATTATGCAGTGCTGCCAT
AACCATGAGTGATAACACTGCGGCCAACTTACTTCTGACAACGATCGGAGGACCGAAGGAGCTAACCGCT
TTTTTGCACAACATGGGGGATCATGTAACTCGCCTTGATCGTTGGGAACCGGAGCTGAATGAAGCCATAC
CAAACGACGAGCGTGACACCACGATGCCTGTAGCAATGGCAACAACGTTGCGCAAACTATTAACTGGCGA
ACTACTTACTCTAGCTTCCCGGCAACAATTAATAGACTGGATGGAGGCGGATAAAGTTGCAGGACCACTT
CTGCGCTCGGCCCTTCCGGCTGGCTGGTTTATTGCTGATAAATCTGGAGCCGGTGAGCGTGGGTCTCGCG
GTATCATTGCAGCACTGGGGCCAGATGGTAAGCCCTCCCGTATCGTAGTTATCTACACGACGGGGAGTCA
GGCAACTATGGATGAACGAAATAGACAGATCGCTGAGATAGGTGCCTCACTGATTAAGCATTGGTAACTG
TCAGACCAAGTTTACTCATATATACTTTAGATTGATTTAAAACTTCATTTTTAATTTAAAAGGATCTAGG
TGAAGATCCTTTTTGATAATCTCATGACCAAAATCCCTTAACGTGAGTTTTCGTTCCACTGAGCGTCAGA
CCCCGTAGAAAAGATCAAAGGATCTTCTTGAGATCCTTTTTTTCTGCGCGTAATCTGCTGCTTGCAAACA
AAAAAACCACCGCTACCAGCGGTGGTTTGTTTGCCGGATCAAGAGCTACCAACTCTTTTTCCGAAGGTAA
CTGGCTTCAGCAGAGCGCAGATACCAAATACTGTTCTTCTAGTGTAGCCGTAGTTAGGCCACCACTTCAA
GAACTCTGTAGCACCGCCTACATACCTCGCTCTGCTAATCCTGTTACCAGTGGCTGCTGCCAGTGGCGAT
AAGTCGTGTCTTACCGGGTTGGACTCAAGACGATAGTTACCGGATAAGGCGCAGCGGTCGGGCTGAACGG
GGGGTTCGTGCACACAGCCCAGCTTGGAGCGAACGACCTACACCGAACTGAGATACCTACAGCGTGAGCT
ATGAGAAAGCGCCACGCTTCCCGAAGGGAGAAAGGCGGACAGGTATCCGGTAAGCGGCAGGGTCGGAACA
GGAGAGCGCACGAGGGAGCTTCCAGGGGGAAACGCCTGGTATCTTTATAGTCCTGTCGGGTTTCGCCACC
TCTGACTTGAGCGTCGATTTTTGTGATGCTCGTCAGGGGGGCGGAGCCTATGGAAAAACGCCAGCAACGC
GGCCTTTTTACGGTTCCTGGCCTTTTGCTGGCCTTTTGCTCACATGTTCTTTCCTGCGTTATCCCCTGAT
TCTGTGGATAACCGTATTACCGCCTTTGAGTGAGCTGATACCGCTCGCCGCAGCCGAACGACCGAGCGCA
GCGAGTCAGTGAGCGAGGAAGCGGAAGAGCGCCCAATACGCAAACCGCCTCTCCCCGCGCGTTGGCCGAT
TCATTAATGCAGCTGGCACGACAGGTTTCCCGACTGGAAAGCGGGCAGTGAGCGCAACGCAATTAATGTG
AGTTAGCTCACTCATTAGGCACCCCAGGCTTTACACTTTATGCTTCCGGCTCGTATGTTGTGTGGAATTG
TGAGCGGATAACAATTTCACACAGGAAACAGCTATGACCATGATTACGCCAAGCGCGCAATTAACCCTCA
CTAAAGGGAACAAAAGCTGGAGCTGCAAGCTTAATGTAGTCTTATGCAATACTCTTGTAGTCTTGCAACA
TGGTAACGATGAGTTAGCAACATGCCTTACAAGGAGAGAAAAAGCACCGTGCATGCCGATTGGTGGAAGT
AAGGTGGTACGATCGTGCCTTATTAGGAAGGCAACAGACGGGTCTGACATGGATTGGACGAACCACTGAA
TTGCCGCATTGCAGAGATATTGTATTTAAGTGCCTAGCTCGATACATAAACGGGTCTCTCTGGTTAGACC
AGATCTGAGCCTGGGAGCTCTCTGGCTAACTAGGGAACCCACTGCTTAAGCCTCAATAAAGCTTGCCTTG
AGTGCTTCAAGTAGTGTGTGCCCGTCTGTTGTGTGACTCTGGTAACTAGAGATCCCTCAGACCCTTTTAG
TCAGTGTGGAAAATCTCTAGCAGTGGCGCCCGAACAGGGACTTGAAAGCGAAAGGGAAACCAGAGGAGCT
CTCTCGACGCAGGACTCGGCTTGCTGAAGCGCGCACGGCAAGAGGCGAGGGGCGGCGACTGGTGAGTACG
CCAAAAATTTTGACTAGCGGAGGCTAGAAGGAGAGAGATGGGTGCGAGAGCGTCAGTATTAAGCGGGGGA
GAATTAGATCGCGATGGGAAAAAATTCGGTTAAGGCCAGGGGGAAAGAAAAAATATAAATTAAAACATAT
AGTATGGGCAAGCAGGGAGCTAGAACGATTCGCAGTTAATCCTGGCCTGTTAGAAACATCAGAAGGCTGT
AGACAAATACTGGGACAGCTACAACCATCCCTTCAGACAGGATCAGAAGAACTTAGATCATTATATAATA
CAGTAGCAACCCTCTATTGTGTGCATCAAAGGATAGAGATAAAAGACACCAAGGAAGCTTTAGACAAGAT
AGAGGAAGAGCAAAACAAAAGTAAGACCACCGCACAGCAAGCGGCCGCTGATCTTCAGACCTGGAGGAGG
AGATATGAGGGACAATTGGAGAAGTGAATTATATAAATATAAAGTAGTAAAAATTGAACCATTAGGAGTA
GCACCCACCAAGGCAAAGAGAAGAGTGGTGCAGAGAGAAAAAAGAGCAGTGGGAATAGGAGCTTTGTTCC
TTGGGTTCTTGGGAGCAGCAGGAAGCACTATGGGCGCAGCGTCAATGACGCTGACGGTACAGGCCAGACA
ATTATTGTCTGGTATAGTGCAGCAGCAGAACAATTTGCTGAGGGCTATTGAGGCGCAACAGCATCTGTTG
CAACTCACAGTCTGGGGCATCAAGCAGCTCCAGGCAAGAATCCTGGCTGTGGAAAGATACCTAAAGGATC
AACAGCTCCTGGGGATTTGGGGTTGCTCTGGAAAACTCATTTGCACCACTGCTGTGCCTTGGAATGCTAG
TTGGAGTAATAAATCTCTGGAACAGATTTGGAATCACACGACCTGGATGGAGTGGGACAGAGAAATTAAC
AATTACACAAGCTTAATACACTCCTTAATTGAAGAATCGCAAAACCAGCAAGAAAAGAATGAACAAGAAT
TATTGGAATTAGATAAATGGGCAAGTTTGTGGAATTGGTTTAACATAACAAATTGGCTGTGGTATATAAA
ATTATTCATAATGATAGTAGGAGGCTTGGTAGGTTTAAGAATAGTTTTTGCTGTACTTTCTATAGTGAAT
AGAGTTAGGCAGGGATATTCACCATTATCGTTTCAGACCCACCTCCCAACCCCGAGGGGACCCAGAGAGG
GCCTATTTCCCATGATTCCTTCATATTTGCATATACGATACAAGGCTGTTAGAGAGATAATTAGAATTAA
TTTGACTGTAAACACAAAGATATTAGTACAAAATACGTGACGTAGAAAGTAATAATTTCTTGGGTAGTTT
GCAGTTTTAAAATTATGTTTTAAAATGGACTATCATATGCTTACCGTAACTTGAAAGTATTTCGATTTCT
TGGCTTTATATATCTTGTGGAAAGGACGAAACACCGCTGTTACGCAATCATCATCGGTTTTAGAGCTAGA
AATAGCAAGTTAAAATAAGGCTAGTCCGTTATCAACTTGAAAAAGTGGCACCGAGTCGGTGCTTTTTTAA
GCTTGGCGTAACTAGATCTTGAGACAAATGGCAGTATTCATCCACAATTTTAAAAGAAAAGGGGGGATTG
GGGGGTACAGTGCAGGGGAAAGAATAGTAGACATAATAGCAACAGACATACAAACTAAAGAATTACAAAA
ACAAATTACAAAAATTCAAAATTTTCGGGTTTATTACAGGGACAGCAGAGATCCACTTTGGCGCCGGCTC
GAGGGGG
Features (pLannotate 1.2.2; 29 found; start..end, strand, type, name):
     14..80      +  CDS            small t antigen (fragment): SV40 (simian virus 40) small t antigen
    106..317     +  promoter       EF-1α core promoter: core promoter for human elongation factor EF-1α
    318..1256    +  intron         EF-1α intron A: intron upstream of the start codon of human EF-1α
   1278..1877    +  CDS            PuroR (fragment): puromycin N-acetyltransferase; pac from Streptomyces; confers resistance to puromycin
   1893..2481    +  misc_feature   WPRE: woodchuck hepatitis virus posttranscriptional regulatory element
   2532..2551    +  misc_feature   cPPT/CTS (fragment): central polypurine tract and central termination sequence of HIV-1
   2553..2786    +  LTR            3' LTR (ΔU3): self-inactivating 3' long terminal repeat (LTR) from HIV-1
   2864..2985    +  polyA_signal   SV40 poly(A) signal: SV40 polyadenylation signal
   3025..3160    +  rep_origin     SV40 ori: SV40 origin of replication
   3181..3199    -  promoter       T7 promoter: promoter for bacteriophage T7 RNA polymerase
   3207..3362    +  CDS            lacZα (fragment): LacZα fragment of β-galactosidase; lacZ fragment
   3367..3795    +  rep_origin     f1 ori (sequence partly withheld): f1 bacteriophage origin of replication; arrow indicates direction of (+) strand synthesis
   3848..3952    +  promoter       AmpR promoter: bla
   3953..4813    +  CDS            AmpR: β-lactamase; bla; confers resistance to ampicillin, carbenicillin, and related antibiotics
   4984..5572    +  rep_origin     ori: high-copy-number ColE1/pMB1/pBR322/pUC origin of replication
   5755..5847    +  CDS            lacI (fragment): lac repressor; lacI; The lac repressor binds to the lac operator to inhibit transcription in E. coli. This inhibition can be relieved by adding lactose or isopropyl-β-D-thiogalactopyranoside (IPTG).
   5860..5881    +  protein_bind   CAP binding site: CAP binding activates transcription in the presence of cAMP. E. coli catabolite activator protein
   5896..5926    +  promoter       lac promoter: promoter for the E. coli lac operon
   5934..5950    +  protein_bind   lac operator: The lac repressor binds to the lac operator to inhibit transcription in E. coli. This inhibition can be relieved by adding lactose or isopropyl-β-D-thiogalactopyranoside (IPTG). lac repressor encoded by lacI
   5995..6013    +  promoter       T3 promoter: promoter for bacteriophage T3 RNA polymerase
   6041..6267    +  promoter       RSV promoter: Rous sarcoma virus enhancer/promoter
   6268..6448    +  LTR            5' LTR (truncated): truncated 5' long terminal repeat (LTR) from HIV-1
   6495..6620    +  misc_feature   HIV-1 Ψ: packaging signal of human immunodeficiency virus type 1
   6604..6967    +  CDS            HIV-1 gag (fragment): gag protein from human immunodeficiency virus 1; gag
   7113..7346    +  misc_feature   RRE: The Rev response element (RRE) of HIV-1 allows for Rev-dependent mRNA export from the nucleus to the cytoplasm.
   7723..7749    +  CDS            Rev (fragment): human immunodeficiency virus 1 (HIV-1) Rev protein; rev; enhances nuclear export of unspliced and incompletely spliced viral mRNAs
   7753..7993    +  promoter       U6 promoter: RNA polymerase III promoter for human U6 snRNA
   8023..8098    +  misc_RNA       gRNA scaffold: guide RNA scaffold for the Streptococcus pyogenes CRISPR/Cas9 system
   8154..8271    +  misc_feature   cPPT/CTS: central polypurine tract and central termination sequence of HIV-1
