[The description below was written by a language model from this plasmid's Addgene catalogue record and pLannotate feature annotations shown in this document.]
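Description:
MELK gRNA (BRDN0001145853) is a third-generation lentiviral guide RNA plasmid built on the lentiGuide-Puro backbone, designed to direct Streptococcus pyogenes Cas9 to the human MELK gene, which belongs to a human kinome gRNA collection. It is propagated in E. coli as a high-copy plasmid through a ColE1/pUC-type origin with ampicillin resistance (AmpR, β-lactamase). The backbone also carries an f1 origin, an SV40 origin and poly(A) signal, and remnants of a lac/T7/T3 cloning region.

The lentiviral transfer cassette begins with an RSV promoter fused to a truncated HIV-1 5' LTR, which makes genomic RNA production Tat-independent. This is followed by the Ψ packaging signal with a partial gag sequence, the Rev response element for nuclear export of the unspliced genome, and a central polypurine tract that aids nuclear import. It ends with a self-inactivating ΔU3 3' LTR.

Within this frame there are two expression units. A human U6 RNA polymerase III promoter drives the MELK-specific spacer joined to the Cas9 gRNA scaffold. An EF-1α core promoter with its intron A drives puromycin N-acetyltransferase, followed by WPRE to enhance transcript expression, so that transduced mammalian cells can be selected with puromycin.

The guide was designed against multiple MELK transcript variants. The plasmid does not encode Cas9, so it is intended for use with a separate Cas9 lentiviral vector or in cells that already express Cas9, typically for targeted disruption of MELK. The record lists the cloning method as unknown.
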