Addgene plasmid #75668: MELK gRNA (BRDN0001145853)
Purpose: 3rd generation lentiviral gRNA plasmid targeting human MELK
Depositing lab: John Doench & David Root. Depositing organization: Broad Institute. Publication: Optimized sgRNA design to maximize activity and minimize off-target effects of CRISPR-Cas9. Doench JG, Fusi N, Sullender M, Hegde M, Vaimberg EW, Donovan KF, Smith I, Tothova Z, Wilen C, Orchard R, Virgin HW, Listgarten J, Root DE. Nat Biotechnol. 2016 Jan 18. doi: 10.1038/nbt.3437. PubMed 26780180.
Backbone
  Vector backbone: lentiGuide-Puro
  Backbone manufacturer: Zhang Lab (Addgene plasmid # 52963)
  Vector type: Mammalian Expression, Lentiviral, CRISPR
  Selectable markers: Puromycin
Growth in bacteria
  Bacterial resistance: Ampicillin, 100 μg/mL
  Growth temperature: 37°C
  Growth strain: DH5alpha
  Copy number: High Copy
Gene/Insert
  Gene/Insert name: MELK (alt names: MELK; NM_001256685.1)
  gRNA/shRNA sequence: CTGTTACGCAATCATCATCG
  Species: H. sapiens (human)
  Entrez Gene: MELK (a.k.a. HPK38)
  Promoter: hU6
  Cloning method: Unknown
  Sequencing primers: 5′ U6-F; 3′ pS2-R
Terms and licenses: Academic/Nonprofit Terms; Industry Terms: Not Available to Industry
Depositor comments: The gRNA was designed to target the following Genbank reference sequence(s): NM_001256685.1,NM_001256687.1,NM_001256688.1,NM_001256689.1,NM_001256690.1,NM_001256691.1,NM_001256692.1,NM_001256693.1,NM_014791.3. Note that this plasmid does NOT contain Cas9. It should be used in conjunction with lentiCas9-Blast (Addgene #52962) or otherwise with cell lines already expressing Cas9. Browse the full kinome gRNA library at http://www.addgene.org/pooled-library/broadgpp-human-kinome/ or visit http://www.broadinstitute.org/rnai/public/ for detailed protocols and information.
How to cite: MELK gRNA (BRDN0001145853) was a gift from John Doench & David Root (Addgene plasmid # 75668 ; http://n2t.net/addgene:75668 ; RRID:Addgene_75668)
