>Addgene plasmid #75668 | MELK gRNA (BRDN0001145853) | depositor partial sequence | sequence record 143128 | Target Sequence
CTGTTACGCAATCATCATCG
