>Addgene plasmid #75668 | MELK gRNA (BRDN0001145853) | addgene partial sequence | sequence record 184329 | hU6-F
GTGACGTAGAAAGTAATAATTTCTTGGGTAGTTTGCAGTTTTAAAATTATGTTTTAAAATGGACTATCAT
ATGCTTACCGTAACTTGAAAGTATTTCGATTTCTTGGCTTTATATATCTTGTGGAAAGGACGAAACACCG
CTGTTACGCAATCATCATCGTTTTAGAGCTAGAAATAGCAAGTTAAAATAAGGCTAGTCCGTTATCAACT
TGAAAAAGTGGCACCGAGTCGGTGCTTTTTTAAGCTTGGCGTAACTAGATCTTGAGACAAATGGCAGTAT
TCATCCACAATTTTAAAAGAAAAGGGGGGATTGGGGGGTACAGTGCAGGGGAAAGAATAGTAGACATAAT
AGCAACAGACATACAAACTAAAGAATTACAAAAACAAATTACAAAAATTCAAAATTTTCGGGTTTATTAC
AGGGACAGCAGAGATCCACTTTGGCGCCGGCTCGAGGGGGCCCGGGTGCAAAGATGGATAAAGTTTTAAA
CAGAGAGGAATCTTTGCAGCTAATGGACCTTCTAGGTCTTGAAAGGAGTGGGAATTGGCTCCGGTGCCCG
TCAGTGGGCA
